>Addgene plasmid #156888 | pD649-HAsp-LRFN4-Fc(DAPA)-AviTag-6xHis | addgene full sequence | sequence record 407026 | Addgene NGS Result
TTTCAATATTATTGAAGCATTTATCAGGGTTATTGTCTCATGAGCGGATACATATTTGAATGTATTTAGA
AAAATAAACAAATAGGGGTCAGTGTTACAACCAATTAACCAATTCTGAACATTATCGCGAGCCCATTTAT
ACCTGAATATGGCTCATAACACCCCTTGCTCATGACCAAAATCCCTTAACGTGAGTTACGCGCGCGTCGT
TCCACTGAGCGTCAGACCCCGTAGAAAAGATCAAAGGATCTTCTTGAGATCCTTTTTTTCTGCGCGTAAT
CTGCTGCTTGCAAACAAAAAAACCACCGCTACCAGCGGTGGTTTGTTTGCCGGATCAAGAGCTACCAACT
CTTTTTCCGAAGGTAACTGGCTTCAGCAGAGCGCAGATACCAAATACTGTTCTTCTAGTGTAGCCGTAGT
TAGCCCACCACTTCAAGAACTCTGTAGCACCGCCTACATACCTCGCTCTGCTAATCCTGTTACCAGTGGC
TGCTGCCAGTGGCGATAAGTCGTGTCTTACCGGGTTGGACTCAAGACGATAGTTACCGGATAAGGCGCAG
CGGTCGGGCTGAACGGGGGGTTCGTGCACACAGCCCAGCTTGGAGCGAACGACCTACACCGAACTGAGAT
ACCTACAGCGTGAGCTATGAGAAAGCGCCACGCTTCCCGAAGGGAGAAAGGCGGACAGGTATCCGGTAAG
CGGCAGGGTCGGAACAGGAGAGCGCACGAGGGAGCTTCCAGGGGGAAACGCCTGGTATCTTTATAGTCCT
GTCGGGTTTCGCCACCTCTGACTTGAGCGTCGATTTTTGTGATGCTCGTCAGGGGGGCGGAGCCTATGGA
AAAACGCCAGCAACGCGGCCTTTTTACGGTTCCTGGCCTTTTGCTGGCCTTTTGCTCACATGTTCTTTCC
TGCGTTATCCCCTGATTCTGTGGATAACCGTATTACCGCCTTTGAGTGAGCTGATACCGCTCGCCGCAGC
CGAACGACCGAGCGCAGCGAGTCAGTGAGCGAGGAAGCGGAAGGCGAGAGTAGGGAACTGCCAGGCATCA
AACTAAGCAGAAGGCCCCTGACGGATGGCCTTTTTGCGTTTCTACAAACTCTTTCTGTGTTGTAAAACGA
CGGCCAGTCTTAAGCTCGGGCCCCCTGGGCGGTTCTGATAACGAGTAATCGTTAATCCGCAAATAACGTA
AAAACCCGCTTCGGCGGGTTTTTTTATGGGGGGAGTTTAGGGAAAGAGCATTTGTCAGAATATTTAAGGG
CGCCTGTCACTTTGCTTGATATATGAGAATTATTTAACCTTATAAATGAGAAAAAAGCAACGCACTTTAA
ATAAGATACGTTGCTTTTTCGATTGATGAACACCTATAATTAAACTATTCATCTATTATTTATGATTTTT
TGTATATACAATATTTCTAGTTTGTTAAAGAGAATTAAGAAAATAAATCTCGAAAATAATAAAGGGAAAA
TCAGTTTTTGATATCAAAATTATACATGTCAACGATAATACAAAATATAATACAAACTATAAGATGTTAT
CAGTATTTATTATCATTTAGAATAAATTTTGTGTCGCCCTTAATTGTGAGCGGATAACAATTACGAGCTT
CATGCACAGTGGCGTTGACTCAATATTGGCCATTAGCCATATTATTCATTGGTTATATAGCATAAATCAA
TATTGGCTATTGGCCATTGCATACGTTGTATCTATATCATAATATGTACATTTATATTGGCTCATGTCCA
ATATGACCGCCATGTTGGCATTGATTATTGACTAGTTATTAATAGTAATCAATTACGGGGTCATTAGTTC
ATAGCCCATATATGGAGTTCCGCGTTACATAACTTACGGTAAATGGCCCGCCTGGCTGACCGCCCAACGA
CCCCCGCCCATTGACGTCAATAATGACGTATGTTCCCATAGTAACGCCAATAGGGACTTTCCATTGACGT
CAATGGGTGGAGTATTTACGGTAAACTGCCCACTTGGCAGTACATCAAGTGTATCATATGCCAAGTACGC
CCCCTATTGACGTCAATGACGGTAAATGGCCCGCCTGGCATTATGCCCAGTACATGACCTTATGGGACTT
TCCTACTTGGCAGTACATCTACGTATTAGTCATCGCTATTACCATGGTGATGCGGTTTTGGCAGTACATC
AATGGGCGTGGATAGCGGTTTGACTCACGGGGATTTCCAAGTCTCCACCCCATTGACGTCAATGGGAGTT
TGTTTTGGCACCAAAATCAACGGGACTTTCCAAAATGTCGTAACAACTCCGCCCCATTGACGCAAATGGG
CGGTAGGCGTGTACGGTGGGAGGTCTATATAAGCAGAGCTCGTTTAGTGAACCGTCAGATCGCCTGGAGA
CGCCATCCACGCTGTTTTGACCTCCATAGAAGACACCGGGACCGATCCAGCCTCCGCGGCCGGGAACGGT
GCATTGGAACGCGGATTCCCCGTGCCAAGAGTGACGTAAGTACCGCCTATAGAGTCTATAGGCCCACCCC
CTTGGCTTCGTTAGAACGCGGCTACAATTAATACATAACCTTATGTATCATACACATACGATTTAGGTGA
CACTATAGAATAACATCCACTTTGCCTTTCTCTCCACAGGTGTCCACTCCCAGGTCCAACTGCACCTCGG
TTCTATCGAAAACGCGCCTGCTAGCGCCACCATGAAGACCATCATTGCCCTGAGCTACATCTTCTGCCTG
GTGTTCGCTGCGGCCGCCTGTCCTTTGCCTTGCGTGTGTCAGAATCTGAGCGAGAGCCTGAGCACCCTGT
GTGCCCATAGAGGCCTGCTGTTCGTGCCTCCTAATGTGGACAGACGGACCGTGGAACTGAGACTGGCCGA
CAACTTCATCCAGGCTCTGGGCCCTCCAGACTTCAGAAACATGACCGGCCTGGTGGATCTGACCCTGAGC
AGAAACGCCATCACCAGAATTGGCGCCAGAGCCTTCGGCGACCTGGAAAGCCTGAGAAGCCTGCACCTGG
ACGGCAACAGACTGGTGGAACTCGGCACCGGATCTCTGAGAGGCCCTGTGAATCTGCAGCACCTGATCCT
GAGCGGCAACCAGCTGGGAAGAATTGCCCCTGGCGCCTTCGACGACTTCCTGGAATCTCTGGAAGATCTG
GACCTGAGCTACAACAACCTGAGACAGGTGCCATGGGCCGGCATTGGAGCTATGCCTGCTCTGCACACCC
TGAACCTGGACCACAACCTGATCGATGCTCTGCCTCCTGGCGCTTTTGCTCAGCTGGGACAACTGAGCAG
ACTGGACCTCACCAGCAACAGGCTGGCTACTCTGGCTCCCGATCCTCTGTTTAGCAGAGGCAGAGATGCC
GAGGCCTCTCCTGCTCCTCTGGTGCTGAGCTTTAGCGGCAATCCCCTGCACTGCAACTGCGAGCTGCTGT
GGCTTCGGAGACTGGCTAGACCCGACGATCTGGAAACCTGCGCTTCTCCTCCTGGACTGGCCGGCAGATA
CTTTTGGGCTGTGCCTGAGGGCGAGTTCAGCTGCGAACCTCCTCTGATCGCCAGACACACCCAGAGACTG
TGGGTGCTCGAAGGACAGAGGGCCACACTGAGATGTAGAGCCCTGGGAGATCCCGCTCCTACCATGCATT
GGGTCGGACCCGATGATAGACTCGTGGGCAACAGCAGCAGAGCCAGGGCCTTTCCTAATGGCACCCTGGA
AATCGGCGTTACCGGTGCTGGCGACGCTGGCGGATACACCTGTATCGCTACAAATCCTGCCGGCGAGGCC
ACCGCTAGAGTTGAACTGAGAGTTCTGGCCCTGCCTCACGGCGGAAATAGCTCTGCTGAAGGTGGCAGAC
CCGGACCTTCTGATATTGCCGCCTCTGCCAGAACAGCCGCTGAAGGCGAGGGAACACTGGAATCTGAACC
CGCCGTGCAAGTGACCGAAGTGACAGCCACATCTGGCCTGGTGTCTTGGGGACCTGGTAGACCTGCTGAT
CCCGTGTGGATGTTCCAGATCCAGTACAACAGCTCCGAGGACGAGACACTGATCTACAGAATCGTGCCCG
CCAGCAGCCACCACTTTCTGCTGAAACATCTGGTGCCTGGCGCCGACTACGATCTGTGTCTGCTGGCTCT
TTCTCCTGCCGCCGGTCCTAGTGATCTGACCGCTACAAGACTGCTGGGCTGCGCCCACTTTAGCACCTTG
CCTGCTTCTCCACTGTGTCACGCCCTGCAGGCTCATGTGCTCGGAGGAACACTTGGCGCGCCGGGCGGCG
ACAAGACCCACACCTGCCCCCCCTGCCCAGCTCCAGAACTGCTGGGAGGGCCTTCCGTGTTCCTGTTCCC
CCCCAAGCCCAAGGACACCCTGATGATCAGCAGGACCCCCGAGGTGACCTGCGTGGTGGTGGCCGTGTCC
CACGAGGACCCAGAGGTGAAGTTCAACTGGTACGTGGACGGCGTGGAGGTGCACAACGCCAAGACCAAGC
CCAGAGAGGAGCAGTACAACAGCACCTACAGGGTGGTGTCCGTGCTGACCGTGCTGCACCAGGACTGGCT
GAACGGCAAAGAATACAAGTGCAAAGTCTCCAACAAGGCCCTGGCTGCCCCAATCGAAAAGACAATCAGC
AAGGCCAAGGGCCAGCCACGGGAGCCCCAGGTGTACACCCTGCCCCCCAGCCGGGAGGAGATGACCAAGA
ACCAGGTGTCCCTGACCTGTCTGGTGAAGGGCTTCTACCCCAGCGATATCGCCGTGGAGTGGGAGAGCAA
CGGCCAGCCCGAGAACAACTACAAGACCACCCCCCCAGTGCTGGACAGCGACGGCAGCTTCTTCCTGTAC
AGCAAGCTGACCGTGGACAAGTCCAGGTGGCAGCAGGGCAACGTGTTCAGCTGCAGCGTGATGCACGAGG
CCCTGCACAACCACTACACCCAGAAGTCCCTGAGCCTGAGCCCCGGCGGCAGCGGTCTTAATGATATTTT
CGAGGCTCAGAAGATTGAGTGGCATGAACACCACCACCATCACCACTAAGGCCGGCCTGTAGTCACTGGC
ACAACGCGTTACCCGGTAAGCCAATCGGGTATACACGGTCGTCATACTGCAGACAGGGTTCTTCTACTTT
GCAAGATAGTCTTGAGTAGTAAAATAAATAGATAGAGAAAATCAGCCTCGACTGTGCCTTCTAGTTGCCA
GCCATCTGTTGTTTGCCCCTCCCCCGTGCCTTCCTTGACCCTGGAAGGTGCCACTCCCACTGTCCTTTCC
TAATAAAATGAGGAAATTGCATCACAACACTCAACCCTATCTCGGTCTATTCTTTTGATTTATAAGGGAT
TTTGCCGATTTCGGCCTATTGGTTAAAAAATGAGCTGATTTAACAAAAATTTAACGCGAATTAATTCTGT
GGAATGTGTGTCAGTTAGGGTGTGGAAAGTCCCCAGGCTCCCCAGCAGGCAGAAGTATGCAAAGCATGCA
TCTCAATTAGTCAGCAACCATAGTCCCGCCCCTAACTCCGCCCATCCCGCCCCTAACTCCGCCCAGTTCC
GCCCATTCTCCGCCCCATGGCTGACTAATTTTTTTTATTTATGCAGAGGCCGAGGCCGCCTCTGCCTCTG
AGCTATTCCAGAAGTAGTGAGGAGGCTTTTTTGGAGGCCTAGGCTTTTGCAAAAAGCTCCCGGGAGCTTG
TATATCCATTTTCGGATCTGATCAGCACGTGTTGACAATTAATCATCGGCATAGTATATCGGCATAGTAT
AATACGACAAGGTGAGGAACTAAACCATGACCGAGTACAAGCCCACGGTGCGCCTCGCCACCCGCGACGA
CGTCCCCAGGGCCGTACGCACCCTCGCCGCCGCGTTCGCCGACTACCCCGCCACGCGCCACACCGTCGAT
CCGGACCGCCACATCGAGCGGGTCACCGAGCTGCAAGAACTCTTCCTCACGCGCGTCGGGCTCGACATCG
GCAAGGTGTGGGTCGCGGACGACGGCGCCGCGGTGGCGGTCTGGACCACGCCGGAGAGCGTCGAAGCGGG
GGCGGTGTTCGCCGAGATCGGCCCGCGCATGGCCGAGTTGAGCGGTTCCCGGCTGGCCGCGCAGCAACAG
ATGGAAGGCCTCCTGGCGCCGCACCGGCCCAAGGAGCCCGCGTGGTTCCTGGCCACCGTCGGCGTCTCGC
CCGACCACCAGGGCAAGGGTCTGGGCAGCGCCGTCGTGCTCCCCGGAGTGGAGGCGGCCGAGCGCGCCGG
GGTGCCCGCCTTCCTGGAGACATCCGCGCCCCGCAACCTCCCCTTCTACGAGCGGCTCGGCTTCACCGTC
ACCGCCGACGTCGAGGTGCCCGAAGGACCGCGCACCTGGTGCATGACCCGCAAGCCCGGTGCCTGACACG
TGCTACGAGATTTCGATTCCACCGCCGCCTTCTATGAAAGGTTGGGCTTCGGAATCGTTTTCCGGGACGC
CGGCTGGATGATCCTCCAGCGCGGGGATCTCATGCTGGAGTTCTTCGCCCACCCCAACTTGTTTATTGCA
GCTTATAATGGTTACAAATAAAGCAATAGCATCACAAATTTCACAAATAAAGCATTTTTTTCACTGCATT
CTAGTTGTGGTTTGTCCAAACTCATCAATGTATCTTATCATGTCTGTATACCGTCGACCTCTAGCTAGAG
CTTGGCGTAATCATGGTCATTACCAATGCTTAATCAGTGAGGCACCTATCTCAGCGATCTGTCTATTTCG
TTCATCCATAGTTGCCTGACTCCCCGTCGTGTAGATAACTACGATACGGGAGGGCTTACCATCTGGCCCC
AGCGCTGCGATGATACCGCGAGAACCACGCTCACCGGCTCCGGATTTATCAGCAATAAACCAGCCAGCCG
GAAGGGCCGAGCGCAGAAGTGGTCCTGCAACTTTATCCGCCTCCATCCAGTCTATTAATTGTTGCCGGGA
AGCTAGAGTAAGTAGTTCGCCAGTTAATAGTTTGCGCAACGTTGTTGCCATCGCTACAGGCATCGTGGTG
TCACGCTCGTCGTTTGGTATGGCTTCATTCAGCTCCGGTTCCCAACGATCAAGGCGAGTTACATGATCCC
CCATGTTGTGCAAAAAAGCGGTTAGCTCCTTCGGTCCTCCGATCGTTGTCAGAAGTAAGTTGGCCGCAGT
GTTATCACTCATGGTTATGGCAGCACTGCATAATTCTCTTACTGTCATGCCATCCGTAAGATGCTTTTCT
GTGACTGGTGAGTACTCAACCAAGTCATTCTGAGAATAGTGTATGCGGCGACCGAGTTGCTCTTGCCCGG
CGTCAATACGGGATAATACCGCGCCACATAGCAGAACTTTAAAAGTGCTCATCATTGGAAAACGTTCTTC
GGGGCGAAAACTCTCAAGGATCTTACCGCTGTTGAGATCCAGTTCGATGTAACCCACTCGTGCACCCAAC
TGATCTTCAGCATCTTTTACTTTCACCAGCGTTTCTGGGTGAGCAAAAACAGGAAGGCAAAATGCCGCAA
AAAAGGGAATAAGGGCGACACGGAAATGTTGAATACTCATATTCTTCCTT
Features (pLannotate 1.2.2; 21 found; start..end, strand, type, name):
    119..143     -  CDS            KanR (fragment): aminoglycoside phosphotransferase; aph(3')-Ia; confers resistance to kanamycin
    254..842     +  rep_origin     ori: high-copy-number ColE1/pMB1/pBR322/pUC origin of replication
   1067..1084    +  terminator     rrnB T2 terminator (fragment): transcription terminator T2 from the E. coli rrnB gene
   1109..1128    -  CDS            lacZα (fragment): LacZα fragment of β-galactosidase; lacZ fragment
   1584..1600    +  protein_bind   lac operator: The lac repressor binds to the lac operator to inhibit transcription in E. coli. This inhibition can be relieved by adding lactose or isopropyl-β-D-thiogalactopyranoside (IPTG). lac repressor encoded by lacI
   1843..2146    +  enhancer       CMV enhancer: human cytomegalovirus immediate early enhancer
   2147..2350    +  promoter       CMV promoter: human cytomegalovirus (CMV) immediate early promoter
   2486..2529    +  intron         CMV intron (fragment): modified intron A from human cytomegalovirus
   2581..2599    +  promoter       SP6 promoter: promoter for bacteriophage SP6 RNA polymerase
   2603..2640    +  CDS            IgH signal sequence (fragment): signal sequence from the mouse immunoglobulin heavy chain variable region
   2740..4254    +  CDS            LRFN4 (fragment): LRFN4_HUMAN - Also known as SALM3. Experimental evidence at protein level: Swiss-Prot protein existence level 1. Promotes neurite outgrowth in hippocampal neurons. May play a role in redistributing DLG4 to the cell periphery (By similarity). From Homo sapiens (Human).
   4270..4947    +  CDS            IGHG1 (fragment): IGHG1_HUMAN - Experimental evidence at protein level: Swiss-Prot protein existence level 1. Constant region of immunoglobulin heavy chains. Immunoglobulins, also known as antibodies, are membrane-bound or secreted glycoproteins produced by B lymphocytes. In the recognition phase of humoral immunity, the membrane-bound immunoglobulins serve as receptors which, upon binding of a specific antigen, trigger the clonal expansion and differentiation of B lymphocytes into immunoglobulins- secreting plasma cells. Secreted immunoglobulins mediate the effector phase of humoral immunity, which results in
   5162..5273    +  polyA_signal   bGH poly(A) signal: bovine growth hormone polyadenylation signal
   5274..5382    +  rep_origin     f1 ori (fragment): f1 bacteriophage origin of replication; arrow indicates direction of (+) strand synthesis
   5435..5645    +  promoter       SV40 promoter: SV40 early promoter
   5701..5748    +  promoter       EM7 promoter: synthetic bacterial promoter&nbsp
   5767..6366    +  CDS            PuroR (fragment): puromycin N-acetyltransferase; pac from Streptomyces; confers resistance to puromycin
   6376..6501    +  CDS            ble (fragment): BLE_KLEPN - Experimental evidence at protein level: Swiss-Prot protein existence level 1. Binding protein with a strong affinity to the bleomycin family of antibiotics. Binds to CL990; an antimitotic-antibiotic compound. From Klebsiella pneumoniae.
   6496..6617    +  polyA_signal   SV40 poly(A) signal: SV40 polyadenylation signal
   6670..7530    -  CDS            AmpR: β-lactamase; bla; confers resistance to ampicillin, carbenicillin, and related antibiotics
   7533..89      -  promoter       AmpR promoter (fragment) (across the origin): bla
