[The description below was written by a language model from this plasmid's Addgene catalogue record and pLannotate feature annotations shown in this document.]
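Description:
pD649-HAsp-LRFN4-Fc(DAPA)-AviTag-6xHis is a mammalian expression plasmid on the pD649 backbone designed to produce the extracellular domain of human LRFN4 (also called SALM3) as a secreted Fc fusion protein. It is maintained in E. coli at high copy through a ColE1/pUC-type origin and selected with ampicillin via a full-length β-lactamase gene. The annotated sequence also shows short remnants of KanR, lacZα, an f1 origin and a ble gene, which appear to be non-functional backbone leftovers.

Expression is driven by the CMV immediate-early enhancer and promoter, followed by a fragment of CMV intron A and an SP6 promoter, which allows in vitro transcription and serves as a sequencing primer site. The open reading frame begins with a signal peptide: the plasmid name indicates an HA signal peptide, whereas the automated annotation matches a fragment in this position to a mouse IgH signal sequence. This leader directs the product into the secretory pathway. The LRFN4 ectodomain, about 1.5 kb, sits between preserved NotI and AscI sites and is fused at its C terminus to a human IgG1 Fc carrying the D265A and P329A (DAPA) substitutions, which are generally used to reduce Fc effector binding. An AviTag for site-specific biotinylation and a 6xHis tag for metal-affinity purification follow according to the record, though the feature table does not annotate them separately. A bGH polyadenylation signal terminates the transcript.

A second cassette with an SV40 early promoter, which the depositor notes is truncated but likely functional, an EM7 promoter, PuroR and an SV40 poly(A) signal provides puromycin selection in mammalian cells. The depositor also cautions that some plasmids in the collection may carry an IS4-like transposase insertion upstream of the CMV promoter. The construct belongs to a collection built to map interactions among human IgSF cell-surface proteins.
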