Addgene plasmid #156888: pD649-HAsp-LRFN4-Fc(DAPA)-AviTag-6xHis
Purpose: Mammalian expression of cell-surface protein extracellular domain fused to Fc(DAPA)-Avi-6xHis. Protein is secreted from cells.
Depositing lab: Chris Garcia. Depositing organization: Stanford University. Publication: A Human IgSF Cell-Surface Interactome Reveals a Complex Network of Protein-Protein Interactions. Wojtowicz WM, Vielmetter J, Fernandes RA, Siepe DH, Eastman CL, Chisholm GB, Cox S, Klock H, Anderson PW, Rue SM, Miller JJ, Glaser SM, Bragstad ML, Vance J, Lam AW, Lesley SA, Zinn K, Garcia KC. Cell. 2020 Aug 20;182(4):1027-1043.e17. doi: 10.1016/j.cell.2020.07.025. PubMed 32822567.
Backbone
  Vector backbone: pD649
  Backbone size w/o insert (bp): 6106
  Vector type: Mammalian Expression
Growth in bacteria
  Bacterial resistance: Ampicillin, 100 μg/mL
  Growth temperature: 37°C
  Growth strain: DH5alpha
  Copy number: High Copy
Gene/Insert
  Gene/Insert name: LRFN4
  Species: H. sapiens (human)
  Insert size (bp): 1506
  Mutation: Fc region of human IgG contains D265A and P329A mutations (DAPA)
  Entrez Gene: LRFN4 (a.k.a. SALM3, SALM3., FIGLER6, MGC3103)
  Promoter: CMV/SP6
  Tag / fusion protein: Fc(DAPA)-AviTag-6xHis (C terminal on backbone)
  Cloning method: Restriction Enzyme; 5′ cloning site GCGGCCGC (not destroyed); 3′ cloning site GGCGCGCC (not destroyed)
  Sequencing primers: 5′ ATTTAGGTGACACTATAG; 3′ CACGTACCAGTTGAACTTCACC
Resource information
  A portion of this plasmid was derived from a plasmid made by: synthesis by ThermoFisher
Terms and licenses: Academic/Nonprofit Terms; Industry Terms: Not Available to Industry
Depositor comments: Some plasmids in this collection may have an IS4-like element ISVsa5 family transposase upstream of the CMV promoter. SV40 promoter upstream of PuroR is truncated, but it should still be functional.
How to cite: pD649-HAsp-LRFN4-Fc(DAPA)-AviTag-6xHis was a gift from Chris Garcia (Addgene plasmid # 156888 ; http://n2t.net/addgene:156888 ; RRID:Addgene_156888)
