>Addgene plasmid #156888 | pD649-HAsp-LRFN4-Fc(DAPA)-AviTag-6xHis | depositor partial sequence | sequence record 302886 | insert (extracellular domain)
TGTCCTTTGCCTTGCGTGTGTCAGAATCTGAGCGAGAGCCTGAGCACCCTGTGTGCCCATAGAGGCCTGC
TGTTCGTGCCTCCTAATGTGGACAGACGGACCGTGGAACTGAGACTGGCCGACAACTTCATCCAGGCTCT
GGGCCCTCCAGACTTCAGAAACATGACCGGCCTGGTGGATCTGACCCTGAGCAGAAACGCCATCACCAGA
ATTGGCGCCAGAGCCTTCGGCGACCTGGAAAGCCTGAGAAGCCTGCACCTGGACGGCAACAGACTGGTGG
AACTCGGCACCGGATCTCTGAGAGGCCCTGTGAATCTGCAGCACCTGATCCTGAGCGGCAACCAGCTGGG
AAGAATTGCCCCTGGCGCCTTCGACGACTTCCTGGAATCTCTGGAAGATCTGGACCTGAGCTACAACAAC
CTGAGACAGGTGCCATGGGCCGGCATTGGAGCTATGCCTGCTCTGCACACCCTGAACCTGGACCACAACC
TGATCGATGCTCTGCCTCCTGGCGCTTTTGCTCAGCTGGGACAACTGAGCAGACTGGACCTCACCAGCAA
CAGGCTGGCTACTCTGGCTCCCGATCCTCTGTTTAGCAGAGGCAGAGATGCCGAGGCCTCTCCTGCTCCT
CTGGTGCTGAGCTTTAGCGGCAATCCCCTGCACTGCAACTGCGAGCTGCTGTGGCTTCGGAGACTGGCTA
GACCCGACGATCTGGAAACCTGCGCTTCTCCTCCTGGACTGGCCGGCAGATACTTTTGGGCTGTGCCTGA
GGGCGAGTTCAGCTGCGAACCTCCTCTGATCGCCAGACACACCCAGAGACTGTGGGTGCTCGAAGGACAG
AGGGCCACACTGAGATGTAGAGCCCTGGGAGATCCCGCTCCTACCATGCATTGGGTCGGACCCGATGATA
GACTCGTGGGCAACAGCAGCAGAGCCAGGGCCTTTCCTAATGGCACCCTGGAAATCGGCGTTACCGGTGC
TGGCGACGCTGGCGGATACACCTGTATCGCTACAAATCCTGCCGGCGAGGCCACCGCTAGAGTTGAACTG
AGAGTTCTGGCCCTGCCTCACGGCGGAAATAGCTCTGCTGAAGGTGGCAGACCCGGACCTTCTGATATTG
CCGCCTCTGCCAGAACAGCCGCTGAAGGCGAGGGAACACTGGAATCTGAACCCGCCGTGCAAGTGACCGA
AGTGACAGCCACATCTGGCCTGGTGTCTTGGGGACCTGGTAGACCTGCTGATCCCGTGTGGATGTTCCAG
ATCCAGTACAACAGCTCCGAGGACGAGACACTGATCTACAGAATCGTGCCCGCCAGCAGCCACCACTTTC
TGCTGAAACATCTGGTGCCTGGCGCCGACTACGATCTGTGTCTGCTGGCTCTTTCTCCTGCCGCCGGTCC
TAGTGATCTGACCGCTACAAGACTGCTGGGCTGCGCCCACTTTAGCACCTTGCCTGCTTCTCCACTGTGT
CACGCCCTGCAGGCTCATGTGCTCGGAGGAACACTT
